>Addgene plasmid #31298 | LCMV:GFP(FRT)MCS | depositor full sequence | sequence record 14346 | Author sequence
CGCCATTCTGCCTGGGGACGTCGGAGCAAGCTTGAAGTTCCTATTCTCTAGAAAGTATAGGAACTTCGGA
TCCACAGCCACCATGAGTAAAGGAGAAGAACTTTTCACTGGAGTTGTCCCAATTCTTGTTGAATTAGATG
GTGATGTTAATGGGTACAAATTTTCTGTCAGTGGAGAGGGTGAAGGTGATGCAACATACGGAAAACTTAC
CCTTAAATTTATTTGCACTACTGGAAAACTACCTGTTCCATGGCCAACACTTGTCACTACTCTCACTTAT
GGTGTTCAATGCTTTTCAAGATACCCAGATCATATGAAGCGGCACGACTTCTTCAAGAGCGCCATGCCTG
AGGGATACGTGCAGGAGAGGACCATCTTCTTCAAGGACGACGGGAACTACAAGACACGTGCTGAAGTCAA
GTTTGAGGGAGACACCCTCGTCAACAGGATCGAGCTTAAGGGAATCGATTTCAAGGAGGACGGAAACATC
CTCGGCCACAAGTTGGAATACAACTACAACTCCCACAACGTATACATCATGGCCGACAAGCAGAAGAACG
GCATCAAAGCCAACTTCAAGACCCGCCACAACATCGAAGACGGCGGCGTGCAACTCGCTGATCATTATCA
ACAAAATACTCCAATTGGCGATGACCCTGTCCTTTTACCAGACAACCATTACCTGTCCACACAATCTGCC
CTTTCGAAAGATCCCAACGAAAAGAGAGACCACATGGTCCTTCTTGAGTTTGTAACAGCTGCTGGGATTA
CACATGGCATGGATGAACTATACAAATAACTCGAGCCTCTAGAGGATCATAATCAGCCATACCACATTTG
TAGAGGTTTTACTTGCTTTAAAAAACCTCCCACACCTCCCCCTGAACCTGAAACATAAAATGAATGCAAT
TGTTGTTGTTAACTTGTTTATTGCAGCTTATAATGGTTACAAATAAAGCAATAGCATCACAAATTTCACA
AATAAAGCATTTTTTTCACTGCATTCTAGTTGTGGTTTGTCCAAACTCATCAATGTATCTTATCATGTCT
GGATCCGAAGTTCCTATTCTCTAGAAAGTATAGGAACTTCCCGGGCCTAGGAGATCTCACCGGTGACTAG
TCAGGGGGGATCTGCATGGATCTTTGTGAAGGAACCTTACTTCTGTGGTGTGACATAATTGGACAAACTA
CCTACAGAGATTTAAAGCTCTAAGGTAAATATAAAATTTTTAAGTGTATAATGTGTTAAACTACTGATTC
TAATTGTTTGTGTATTTTAGATTCCAACCTATGGAACTGATGAATGGGAGCAGTGGTGGAATGCCAGATC
CAGACATGATAAGATACATTGATGAGTTTGGACAAACCACAACTAGAATGCAGTGAAAAAAATGCTTTAT
TTGTGAAATTTGTGATGCTATTGCTTTATTTGTAACCATTATAAGCTGCAATAAACAAGTTAACAACAAC
AATTGCATTCATTTTATGTTTCAGGTTCAGGGGGAGGTGTGGGAGGTTTTTTAAAGCAAGTAAAACCTCT
ACAAATGTGGTATGGCTGATTATGATCTGCGGCCGCGGCGCCAATGCATTGGGCCCGGTACCCAGCTTTT
GTTCCCTTTAGTGAGGGTTAATTGCGCGCTTGGCGTAATCATGGTCATAGCTGTTTCCTGTGTGAAATTG
TTATCCGCTCACAATTCCACACAACATACGAGCCGGAAGCATAAAGTGTAAAGCCTGGGGTGCCTAATGA
GTGAGCTAACTCACATTAATTGCGTTGCGCTCACTGCCCGCTTTCCAGTCGGGAAACCTGTCGTGCCAGC
TGCATTAATGAATCGGCCAACGCGCGGGGAGAGGCGGTTTGCGTATTGGGCGCTCTTCCGCTTCCTCGCT
CACTGACTCGCTGCGCTCGGTCGTTCGGCTGCGGCGAGCGGTATCAGCTCACTCAAAGGCGGTAATACGG
TTATCCACAGAATCAGGGGATAACGCAGGAAAGAACATGTGAGCAAAAGGCCAGCAAAAGGCCAGGAACC
GTAAAAAGGCCGCGTTGCTGGCGTTTTTCCATAGGCTCCGCCCCCCTGACGAGCATCACAAAAATCGACG
CTCAAGTCAGAGGTGGCGAAACCCGACAGGACTATAAAGATACCAGGCGTTTCCCCCTGGAAGCTCCCTC
GTGCGCTCTCCTGTTCCGACCCTGCCGCTTACCGGATACCTGTCCGCCTTTCTCCCTTCGGGAAGCGTGG
CGCTTTCTCATAGCTCACGCTGTAGGTATCTCAGTTCGGTGTAGGTCGTTCGCTCCAAGCTGGGCTGTGT
GCACGAACCCCCCGTTCAGCCCGACCGCTGCGCCTTATCCGGTAACTATCGTCTTGAGTCCAACCCGGTA
AGACACGACTTATCGCCACTGGCAGCAGCCACTGGTAACAGGATTAGCAGAGCGAGGTATGTAGGCGGTG
CTACAGAGTTCTTGAAGTGGTGGCCTAACTACGGCTACACTAGAAGGACAGTATTTGGTATCTGCGCTCT
GCTGAAGCCAGTTACCTTCGGAAAAAGAGTTGGTAGCTCTTGATCCGGCAAACAAACCACCGCTGGTAGC
GGTGGTTTTTTTGTTTGCAAGCAGCAGATTACGCGCAGAAAAAAAGGATCTCAAGAAGATCCTTTGATCT
TTTCTACGGGGTCTGACGCTCAGTGGAACGAAAACTCACGTTAAGGGATTTTGGTCATGAGATTATCAAA
AAGGATCTTCACCTAGATCCTTTTAAATTAAAAATGAAGTTTTAAATCAATCTAAAGTATATATGAGTAA
ACTTGGTCTGACAGTTACCAATGCTTAATCAGTGAGGCACCTATCTCAGCGATCTGTCTATTTCGTTCAT
CCATAGTTGCCTGACTCCCCGTCGTGTAGATAACTACGATACGGGAGGGCTTACCATCTGGCCCCAGTGC
TGCAATGATACCGCGAGACCCACGCTCACCGGCTCCAGATTTATCAGCAATAAACCAGCCAGCCGGAAGG
GCCGAGCGCAGAAGTGGTCCTGCAACTTTATCCGCCTCCATCCAGTCTATTAATTGTTGCCGGGAAGCTA
GAGTAAGTAGTTCGCCAGTTAATAGTTTGCGCAACGTTGTTGCCATTGCTACAGGCATCGTGGTGTCACG
CTCGTCGTTTGGTATGGCTTCATTCAGCTCCGGTTCCCAACGATCAAGGCGAGTTACATGATCCCCCATG
TTGTGCAAAAAAGCGGTTAGCTCCTTCGGTCCTCCGATCGTTGTCAGAAGTAAGTTGGCCGCAGTGTTAT
CACTCATGGTTATGGCAGCACTGCATAATTCTCTTACTGTCATGCCATCCGTAAGATGCTTTTCTGTGAC
TGGTGAGTACTCAACCAAGTCATTCTGAGAATAGTGTATGCGGCGACCGAGTTGCTCTTGCCCGGCGTCA
ATACGGGATAATACCGCGCCACATAGCAGAACTTTAAAAGTGCTCATCATTGGAAAACGTTCTTCGGGGC
GAAAACTCTCAAGGATCTTACCGCTGTTGAGATCCAGTTCGATGTAACCCACTCGTGCACCCAACTGATC
TTCAGCATCTTTTACTTTCACCAGCGTTTCTGGGTGAGCAAAAACAGGAAGGCAAAATGCCGCAAAAAAG
GGAATAAGGGCGACACGGAAATGTTGAATACTCATACTCTTCCTTTTTCAATATTATTGAAGCATTTATC
AGGGTTATTGTCTCATGAGCGGATACATATTTGAATGTATTTAGAAAAATAAACAAATAGGGGTTCCGCG
CACATTTCCCCGAAAAGTGCCACCTAAATTGTAAGCGTTAATATTTTGTTAAAATTCGCGTTAAATTTTT
GTTAAATCAGCTCATTTTTTAACCAATAGGCCGAAATCGGCAAAATCCCTTATAAATCAAAAGAATAGAC
CGAGATAGGGT
[37 nt withheld, positions 3932-3968]
AAAGAACGTGGACTCCAACGTCAAAGG
[49 nt withheld, positions 3996-4044]
T
[91 nt withheld, positions 4046-4136]
G
[124 nt withheld, positions 4138-4261]
CCCATTCGCCATTCAGGCTGCGCAACTGTTGGGAAGGGCGATCGGTGCGGGCCTCTTCGCTATTACGCCA
GTCGAGGCGGCCGCGTCGACCATAGCCAATTCAATATGGCGTATATGGACTCATGCCAATTCAATATGGT
GGATCTGGACCTGTGCCAATTCAATATGGCGTATATGGACTCGTGCCAATTCAATATGGTGGATCTGGAC
CCCAGCCAATTCAATATGGCGGACTTGGCACCATGCCAATTCAATATGGCGGACTTGGCACTGTGCCAAC
TGGGGAGGGGTCTACTTGGCACGGTGCCAAGTTTGAGGAGGGGTCTTGGCCCTGTGCCAAGTCCGCCATA
TTGAATTGGCATGGTGCCAATAATGGCGGCCATATTGGCTATATGCCAGGATCAATATATAGGCAATATC
CAATATGGCCCTATGCCAATATGGCTATTGGCCAGGTTCAATACTATGTATTGGCCCTATGCCATATAGT
ATTCCATATATGGGTTTTCCTATTGACGTAGATAGCCCCTCCCAATGGGCGGTCCCATATACCATATATG
GGGCTTCCTAATACCGCCCATAGCCACTCCCCCATTGACGTCAATGGTCTCTATATATGGTCTTTCCTAT
TGACGTCATATGGGCGGTCCTATTGACGTATATGGCGCCTCCCCCATTGACGTCAATTACGGTAAATGGC
CCGCCTGGCTCAATGCCCATTGACGTCAATAGGACCACCCACCATTGACGTCAATGGGATGGCTCATTGC
CCATTCATATCCGTTCTCACGCCCCCTATTGACGTCAATGACGGTAAATGGCCCACTTGGCAGTACATCA
ATATCTATTAATAGTAACTTGGCAAGTACATTACTATTGGAAGTACGCCAGGGTACATTGGCAGTACTCC
CATTGACGTCAATGGCGGTAAATGGCCCGCGATGGCTGCCAAGTACATCCCCATTGACGTCAATGGGGAG
GGGCAATGACGCAAATGGGCGTTCCATTGACGTAAATGGGCGGTAGGCGTGCCTAATGGGAGGTCTATAT
AAGCAATGCTCGTTTAGGGAAC
Features (pLannotate 1.2.2; 20 found; start..end, strand, type, name):
     34..67      +  protein_bind   FRT (minimal): supports FLP-mediated excision but not integration (Turan and Bode, 2011) FLP recombinase from the Saccharomyces cerevisiae 2μ plasmid
     83..799     +  CDS            mgfp5: GFP with folding enhancement mutations; mgfp5; suitable for expression in plants due to removal of a cryptic intron
    815..898     +  CDS            large T antigen (fragment): large T antigen from SV40 (simian virus 40)
    921..1055    +  polyA_signal   SV40 poly(A) signal: SV40 polyadenylation signal
   1057..1090    +  protein_bind   FRT (minimal): supports FLP-mediated excision but not integration (Turan and Bode, 2011) FLP recombinase from the Saccharomyces cerevisiae 2μ plasmid
   1139..1213    +  CDS            small t antigen (fragment): SV40 (simian virus 40) small t antigen
   1215..1280    +  intron         small t intron: SV40 (simian virus 40) small t antigen intron
   1327..1461    -  polyA_signal   SV40 poly(A) signal: SV40 polyadenylation signal
   1484..1567    -  CDS            large T antigen (fragment): large T antigen from SV40 (simian virus 40)
   1615..1633    -  promoter       T3 promoter: promoter for bacteriophage T3 RNA polymerase
   1678..1694    -  protein_bind   lac operator: The lac repressor binds to the lac operator to inhibit transcription in E. coli. This inhibition can be relieved by adding lactose or isopropyl-β-D-thiogalactopyranoside (IPTG). lac repressor encoded by lacI
   1702..1732    -  promoter       lac promoter: promoter for the E. coli lac operon
   1747..1768    -  protein_bind   CAP binding site: CAP binding activates transcription in the presence of cAMP. E. coli catabolite activator protein
   1781..1873    -  CDS            lacI (fragment): lac repressor; lacI; The lac repressor binds to the lac operator to inhibit transcription in E. coli. This inhibition can be relieved by adding lactose or isopropyl-β-D-thiogalactopyranoside (IPTG).
   2056..2644    -  rep_origin     ori: high-copy-number ColE1/pMB1/pBR322/pUC origin of replication
   2815..3675    -  CDS            AmpR: β-lactamase; bla; confers resistance to ampicillin, carbenicillin, and related antibiotics
   3676..3780    -  promoter       AmpR promoter: bla
   3833..4261    -  rep_origin     f1 ori (sequence partly withheld): f1 bacteriophage origin of replication; arrow indicates direction of (+) strand synthesis
   4266..4332    -  CDS            lacZα (fragment): LacZα fragment of β-galactosidase; lacZ fragment
   4349..5333    +  promoter       CMV IE94 promoter: enhancer/promoter region of simian cytomegalovirus major immediate early transcription unit IE94
