[The description below was written by a language model from this plasmid's Addgene catalogue record and pLannotate feature annotations shown in this document.]
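Description:
LCMV:GFP(FRT)MCS is a FLP recombinase reporter and conditional expression plasmid built on the pCS2+ backbone, catalogued as a mammalian expression vector of the Flp/FRT type and described in work on FLP and Cre activity in Xenopus embryos. It is maintained in E. coli through a high-copy ColE1/pUC-type origin and selected with ampicillin via the β-lactamase gene. An f1 origin and residual lac promoter/operator and lacZα fragments are also carried over from the backbone, along with a T3 promoter downstream of the expression unit.

Expression is driven by the simian cytomegalovirus IE94 enhancer/promoter, which sits at the end of the linearised sequence record and reads across the circular junction into the roughly 1.5 kb insert. That insert begins with a minimal FRT site, followed by a GFP coding sequence (annotated as the mgfp5 folding-enhanced variant), an SV40 polyadenylation signal, and a second minimal FRT site in the same orientation. Because the two FRT sites are direct repeats, FLP excises the GFP-polyA cassette, which otherwise terminates transcription before it reaches downstream sequences. The multiple cloning site named in the construct is not itself annotated in the feature table, but by the depositor's description it lies after the second FRT. That region is followed by SV40 small t intron sequence and a further SV40 polyadenylation region.

A gene of interest cloned into the MCS therefore stays silent while cells fluoresce green. FLP activity removes GFP and places that gene directly under the promoter, so loss of fluorescence marks the switch to its expression. As deposited, the plasmid carries no gene in the MCS.
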