Addgene plasmid #31298: LCMV:GFP(FRT)MCS
Depositing lab: Gerhart Ryffel. Depositing organization: Universitaetsklinikum Essen. Publication: FLP and Cre recombinase function in Xenopus embryos. Werdien D, Peiler G, Ryffel GU. Nucleic Acids Res. 2001 Jun 1. 29(11):E53-3. 10.1093/nar/29.11.e53 PubMed 11376165.
Backbone
  Vector backbone: pCS2+
  Backbone size w/o insert (bp): 4100
  Vector type: Mammalian Expression ; Flp/FRT
Growth in bacteria
  Bacterial resistance: Ampicillin, 100 μg/mL
  Growth temperature: 37°C
  Growth strain: DH5alpha
  Copy number: High Copy
Gene/Insert
  Gene/Insert name: GFP(FRT)MCS
  Insert size (bp): 1500
  Cloning method: Restriction Enzyme; 5′ cloning site HindIII (destroyed during cloning); 3′ cloning site NotI (not destroyed)
  Sequencing primers: 5′ n/a
Terms and licenses: Academic/Nonprofit Terms; Industry Terms: Not Available to Industry
Depositor comments: FLP reporter: from green protein fluorescence to gene of interested inserted into multiple cloning site (MCS)
How to cite: LCMV:GFP(FRT)MCS was a gift from Gerhart Ryffel (Addgene plasmid # 31298 ; http://n2t.net/addgene:31298 ; RRID:Addgene_31298)
