>Addgene plasmid #31298 | LCMV:GFP(FRT)MCS | addgene partial sequence | sequence record 38573 | CMV-F 5'-CGCAAATGGGCGGTAGGCGTG-3'
CAGGGGCTTTAGCATGCTCGTTAGGGAACCGCCATTCTGCCTGGGGACGTCGGAGCAAGCTTGAAGTTCC
TATTCTCTAGAAAGTATAGGAACTTCGGATCCACAGCCACCATGAGTAAAGGAGAAGAACTTTTCACTGG
AGTTGTCCCAATTCTTGTTGAATTAGATGGTGATGTTAATGGGTACAAATTTTCTGTCAGTGGAGAGGGT
GAAGGTGATGCAACATACGGAAAACTTACCCTTAAATTTATTTGCACTACTGGAAAACTACCTGTTCCAT
GGCCAACACTTGTCACTACTCTCACTTATGGTGTTCAATGCTTTTCAAGATATCCAGATCATATGAAGCG
GCACGACTTCTTCAAGAGCGCCATGCCTGAGGGATACGTGCAGGAGAGGACCATCTTCTTCAAGGACGAC
GGGAACTACAAGACACGTGCTGAAGTCAAGTTTGAGGGAGACACCCTCGTCAACAGGATCGAGCTTAAGG
GAATCGATTTCAAGGAGGACGGAAACATCCTCGGCCACAAGTTGGAATACAACTACAACTCCCACAACGT
ATACATCATGGCCGACAAGCAAAAGAACGGCATCAAAGCCAACTTCAAGACCCGCCACAACATCGAAGAC
GGCGGCGTGCAACTCGCTGATCATTATCAACAAAATACTCCAATTGGCGATGACCCTGTCCTTTTACCAG
ACAACCATTACCTGTCCACACAATCTGCCCTTTCGAAAGATCCCAACGAAAAGAGAGACCACATGGTCCT
TCTTGAGTTTGTAACGGCTGCTGGGATTACACATGGCATGGATGAACTATACAAATAACTCGAGCCTCTA
GAGGATCATAATCAGCCATAACCCACCATTTTG
